>Addgene plasmid #247169 | pU6_H1-g3 | addgene full sequence | sequence record 491692 | Addgene NGS Result
GCTAGCGAGGGCCTATTTCCCATGATTCCTTCATATTTGCATATACGATACAAGGCTGTTAGAGAGATAA
TTGGAATTAATTTGACTGTAAACACAAAGATATTAGTACAAAATACGTGACGTAGAAAGTAATAATTTCT
TGGGTAGTTTGCAGTTTTAAAATTATGTTTTAAAATGGACTATCATATGCTTACCGTAACTTGAAAGTAT
TTCGATTTCTTGGCTTTATATATCTTGTGGAAAGGACGAAACACCAGTGTGTATTCTGCTGTTGTGTTTT
AGAGCTAGAAATAGCAAGTTAAAATAAGGCTAGTCCGTTATCAACTTGAAAAAGTGGCACCGAGTCGGTG
CTTTTTTTGAATTCTGATGCGGTATTTTCTCCTTACGCATCTGTGCGGTATTTCACACCGCATA
[95 nt withheld, positions 415-509]
T
[46 nt withheld, positions 511-556]
C
[141 nt withheld, positions 558-698]
CCTTTGACGTTGGAGTCCACGTTCTTT
[37 nt withheld, positions 726-762]
ACTCTATCTCGGGCTATTCTTTTGATTTATAAGGGATTTTGCCGATTTCGGTCTATTGGTTAAAAAATGA
GCTGATTTAACAAAAATTTAACGCGAATTTTAACAAAATATTAACGTTTACAATTTTATGGTGCACTCTC
AGTACAATCTGCTCTGATGCCGCATAGTTAAGCCAGCCCCGACACCCGCCAACACCCGCTGACGCGCCCT
GACGGGCTTGTCTGCTCCCGGCATCCGCTTACAGACAAGCTGTGACCGTCTCCGGGAGCTGCATGTGTCA
GAGGTTTTCACCGTCATCACCGAAACGCGCGAGACGAAAGGGCCTCGTGATACGCCTATTTTTATAGGTT
AATGTCATGATAATAATGGTTTCTTAGACGTCAGGTGGCACTTTTCGGGGAAATGTGCGCGGAACCCCTA
TTTGTTTATTTTTCTAAATACATTCAAATATGTATCCGCTCATGAGACAATAACCCTGATAAATGCTTCA
ATAATATTGAAAAAGGAAGAGTATGAGTATTCAACATTTCCGTGTCGCCCTTATTCCCTTTTTTGCGGCA
TTTTGCCTTCCTGTTTTTGCTCACCCAGAAACGCTGGTGAAAGTAAAAGATGCTGAAGATCAGTTGGGTG
CACGAGTGGGTTACATCGAACTGGATCTCAACAGCGGTAAGATCCTTGAGAGTTTTCGCCCCGAAGAACG
TTTTCCAATGATGAGCACTTTTAAAGTTCTGCTATGTGGCGCGGTATTATCCCGTATTGACGCCGGGCAA
GAGCAACTCGGTCGCCGCATACACTATTCTCAGAATGACTTGGTTGAGTACTCACCAGTCACAGAAAAGC
ATCTTACGGATGGCATGACAGTAAGAGAATTATGCAGTGCTGCCATAACCATGAGTGATAACACTGCGGC
CAACTTACTTCTGACAACGATCGGAGGACCGAAGGAGCTAACCGCTTTTTTGCACAACATGGGGGATCAT
GTAACTCGCCTTGATCGTTGGGAACCGGAGCTGAATGAAGCCATACCAAACGACGAGCGTGACACCACGA
TGCCTGTAGCAATGGCAACAACGTTGCGCAAACTATTAACTGGCGAACTACTTACTCTAGCTTCCCGGCA
ACAATTAATAGACTGGATGGAGGCGGATAAAGTTGCAGGACCACTTCTGCGCTCGGCCCTTCCGGCTGGC
TGGTTTATTGCTGATAAATCTGGAGCCGGTGAGCGTGGAAGCCGCGGTATCATTGCAGCACTGGGGCCAG
ATGGTAAGCCCTCCCGTATCGTAGTTATCTACACGACGGGGAGTCAGGCAACTATGGATGAACGAAATAG
ACAGATCGCTGAGATAGGTGCCTCACTGATTAAGCATTGGTAACTGTCAGACCAAGTTTACTCATATATA
CTTTAGATTGATTTAAAACTTCATTTTTAATTTAAAAGGATCTAGGTGAAGATCCTTTTTGATAATCTCA
TGACCAAAATCCCTTAACGTGAGTTTTCGTTCCACTGAGCGTCAGACCCCGTAGAAAAGATCAAAGGATC
TTCTTGAGATCCTTTTTTTCTGCGCGTAATCTGCTGCTTGCAAACAAAAAAACCACCGCTACCAGCGGTG
GTTTGTTTGCCGGATCAAGAGCTACCAACTCTTTTTCCGAAGGTAACTGGCTTCAGCAGAGCGCAGATAC
CAAATACTGTTCTTCTAGTGTAGCCGTAGTTAGGCCACCACTTCAAGAACTCTGTAGCACCGCCTACATA
CCTCGCTCTGCTAATCCTGTTACCAGTGGCTGCTGCCAGTGGCGATAAGTCGTGTCTTACCGGGTTGGAC
TCAAGACGATAGTTACCGGATAAGGCGCAGCGGTCGGGCTGAACGGGGGGTTCGTGCACACAGCCCAGCT
TGGAGCGAACGACCTACACCGAACTGAGATACCTACAGCGTGAGCTATGAGAAAGCGCCACGCTTCCCGA
AGGGAGAAAGGCGGACAGGTATCCGGTAAGCGGCAGGGTCGGAACAGGAGAGCGCACGAGGGAGCTTCCA
GGGGGAAACGCCTGGTATCTTTATAGTCCTGTCGGGTTTCGCCACCTCTGACTTGAGCGTCGATTTTTGT
GATGCTCGTCAGGGGGGCGGAGCCTATGGAAAAACGCCAGCAACGCGGCCTTTTTACGGTTCCTGGCCTT
TTGCTGGCCTTTTGCTCA
Features (pLannotate 1.2.2; 9 found; start..end, strand, type, name):
      7..247     +  promoter       U6 promoter: RNA polymerase III promoter for human U6 snRNA
    276..351     +  misc_RNA       gRNA scaffold: guide RNA scaffold for the Streptococcus pyogenes CRISPR/Cas9 system
    364..414     -  misc_feature   bom (fragment): basis of mobility region from pBR322
    433..888     +  rep_origin     f1 ori (sequence partly withheld): f1 bacteriophage origin of replication; arrow indicates direction of (+) strand synthesis
    889..938     -  misc_feature   bom (fragment): basis of mobility region from pBR322
   1040..1075    -  CDS            rop (fragment): Rop protein, which maintains plasmids at low copy number; rop
   1170..1274    +  promoter       AmpR promoter: bla
   1275..2135    +  CDS            AmpR: β-lactamase; bla; confers resistance to ampicillin, carbenicillin, and related antibiotics
   2306..2894    +  rep_origin     ori: high-copy-number ColE1/pMB1/pBR322/pUC origin of replication
