[The description below was written by a language model from this plasmid's Addgene catalogue record and pLannotate feature annotations shown in this document.]
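Description:
pU6_H1-g3 is a compact (about 2.95 kb) mammalian guide RNA expression plasmid built on the pCB007 backbone. It is propagated in E. coli as a high-copy plasmid through a ColE1/pUC-type origin and selected with ampicillin via the β-lactamase gene under its own bla promoter. An f1 bacteriophage origin is also present, which in principle allows single-stranded DNA production. Short fragments of the pBR322 bom region and rop gene are annotated as well, and these appear to be nonfunctional backbone remnants. No mammalian selection marker, reporter or nuclease coding sequence is annotated, so the plasmid supplies only the guide RNA, and any Cas9-based protein must come from a separate construct.

The payload is a single RNA polymerase III transcription unit. The human U6 snRNA promoter drives a 20-nucleotide spacer named H1-g3, inserted by Golden Gate cloning in the short gap between the promoter and a Streptococcus pyogenes Cas9 guide RNA scaffold. The resulting transcript is a standard SpCas9-compatible single guide RNA directed against a human genomic sequence. According to the record, this guide targets attH1, a site in the human genome associated with the Dn29 recombinase. The plasmid was deposited as part of work on site-specific DNA insertion into the human genome using engineered recombinases. The record does not say which Cas9 form is paired with the guide, or exactly how guide binding at attH1 contributes to recombinase activity. The name suggests it is one of several guides designed against the same site, intended for transient co-delivery into human cells.
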