Addgene plasmid #247169: pU6_H1-g3
Purpose: U6 driven gRNA expression of H1-g3 for targeting Dn29 attH1
Depositing lab: Patrick Hsu. Depositing organization: Arc Institute. Publication: Site-specific DNA insertion into the human genome with engineered recombinases. Fanton A, Bartie LJ, Martins JQ, Tran VQ, Goudy L, Kernick C, Durrant MG, Wei J, Armour-Garb Z, Pawluk A, Konermann S, Marson A, Gilbert LA, Roth TL, Hsu PD. Nat Biotechnol. 2025 Nov 6. doi: 10.1038/s41587-025-02895-3. PubMed 41199024.
Backbone
  Vector backbone: pCB007
  Vector type: Mammalian Expression
Growth in bacteria
  Bacterial resistance: Ampicillin, 100 μg/mL
  Growth temperature: 37°C
  Growth strain: DH5alpha
  Copy number: High Copy
Gene/Insert
  Gene/Insert name: H1-g3
  gRNA/shRNA sequence: AGTGTGTATTCTGCTGTTGT
  Species: H. sapiens (human)
  Promoter: U6
  Cloning method: Golden Gate
Terms and licenses: Academic/Nonprofit Terms; Industry Terms: Not Available to Industry
Depositor comments: Please visit https://doi.org/10.1101/2024.11.01.621560 for bioRxiv preprint.
How to cite: pU6_H1-g3 was a gift from Patrick Hsu (Addgene plasmid # 247169 ; http://n2t.net/addgene:247169 ; RRID:Addgene_247169)
